Addgene plasmid #119236: FUW-TIE1-Cherry
Purpose: Plasmid encodes full-length human Tie1 gene fused in-frame with Cherry cloned in lentiviral vector.
Depositing lab: Kari Alitalo. Depositing organization: University of Helsinki.
Backbone
  Vector backbone: FUW
  Vector type: Lentiviral
Growth in bacteria
  Bacterial resistance: Ampicillin, 100 μg/mL
  Growth temperature: 37°C
  Growth strain: NEB Stable
  Copy number: High Copy
Gene/Insert
  Gene/Insert name: TIE1-mCherry
  Species: H. sapiens (human)
  Entrez Gene: TIE1 (a.k.a. JTK14, LMPHM11, TIE)
  Promoter: P hUbC
  Tag / fusion protein: mCherry (C terminal on insert)
  Cloning method: Gibson Cloning
Terms and licenses: Academic/Nonprofit Terms; Industry Terms: Not Available to Industry
How to cite: FUW-TIE1-Cherry was a gift from Kari Alitalo (Addgene plasmid # 119236 ; http://n2t.net/addgene:119236 ; RRID:Addgene_119236)
