[The description below was written by a language model from this plasmid's Addgene catalogue record and pLannotate feature annotations shown in this document.]
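Description:
FUW-TIE1-Cherry is an HIV-1-derived lentiviral transfer plasmid built on the FUW backbone, about 13.4 kb in the sequenced record. It carries the full-length human TIE1 coding sequence fused in frame at its C terminus to the red fluorescent protein mCherry. TIE1 is a transmembrane receptor tyrosine kinase thought to modulate TEK/TIE2 signalling and contribute to the regulation of angiogenesis. The fusion was assembled by Gibson cloning and is driven by the human ubiquitin C (UbC) promoter, which generally gives moderate, constitutive expression across many mammalian cell types. A WPRE downstream of the fusion enhances transcript stability and expression.

The viral portion begins with a CMV enhancer/promoter fused to a truncated 5' LTR, so genomic RNA can be transcribed in packaging cells without Tat. This is followed by the Ψ packaging signal with a gag fragment, the RRE for Rev-dependent nuclear export, and the cPPT/CTS, which aids nuclear import of the reverse-transcribed genome. After the expression cassette there is a second truncated LTR, annotated alongside a nef fragment, and a bGH polyadenylation signal. Packaging and envelope functions are not encoded and must be supplied in trans.

Outside the LTRs, the backbone has a high-copy ColE1/pUC origin and AmpR for propagation in E. coli under ampicillin selection, and an f1 origin. It also has an SV40/EM7-driven BleoR cassette, which would not be transferred with the provirus. No selectable marker lies within the integrating region, so transduced cells are identified by mCherry fluorescence. The construct suits stable expression of tagged TIE1 and visualisation of its localisation or trafficking, for example in endothelial cells, although the record does not state specific applications.
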