Features (pLannotate 1.2.2; 32 found; start..end, strand, type, name):
      1..1212    +  promoter       UbC promoter: human ubiquitin C promoter
   1223..1241    -  misc_feature   MCS (fragment): pUC18/19 multiple cloning site
   1247..4660    +  CDS            TIE1: TIE1_HUMAN - Also known as TIE. Experimental evidence at protein level: Swiss-Prot protein existence level 1. Transmembrane tyrosine-protein kinase that may modulate TEK/TIE2 activity and contribute to the regulation of angiogenesis. From Homo sapiens (Human).
   4706..5412    +  CDS            mCherry (fragment): monomeric derivative of DsRed fluorescent protein (Shaner et al., 2004) mammalian codon-optimized
   5422..5446    +  misc_feature   MCS (fragment): pBluescript multiple cloning site
   5446..6034    +  misc_feature   WPRE: woodchuck hepatitis virus posttranscriptional regulatory element
   5971..6552    +  CDS            nef (fragment): NEF_HV1H2 - Experimental evidence at protein level: Swiss-Prot protein existence level 1. Extracellular Nef protein targets CD4(+) T-lymphocytes for apoptosis by interacting with CXCR4 surface receptors. From Human immunodeficiency virus type 1 group M subtype B (isolate HXB2) (HIV-1).
   6559..6739    +  LTR            5' LTR (truncated): truncated 5' long terminal repeat (LTR) from HIV-1
   6771..6995    +  polyA_signal   bGH poly(A) signal: bovine growth hormone polyadenylation signal
   6999..7020    +  promoter       SV40 promoter (fragment): SV40 enhancer and early promoter
   7041..7469    +  rep_origin     f1 ori (sequence partly withheld): f1 bacteriophage origin of replication; arrow indicates direction of (+) strand synthesis
   7483..7812    +  promoter       SV40 promoter: SV40 enhancer and early promoter
   7860..7907    +  promoter       EM7 promoter: synthetic bacterial promoter&nbsp
   7926..8300    +  CDS            BleoR: antibiotic-binding protein; Sh ble from Streptoalloteichus hindustanus; confers resistance to bleomycin, phleomycin, and Zeocin™
   8310..8435    +  CDS            ble (fragment): BLE_KLEPN - Experimental evidence at protein level: Swiss-Prot protein existence level 1. Binding protein with a strong affinity to the bleomycin family of antibiotics. Binds to CL990; an antimitotic-antibiotic compound. From Klebsiella pneumoniae.
   8430..8551    +  polyA_signal   SV40 poly(A) signal: SV40 polyadenylation signal
   8622..8644    -  protein_bind   lac operator (fragment): The lac repressor binds to the lac operator to inhibit transcription in E. coli. This inhibition can be relieved by adding lactose or isopropyl-β-D-thiogalactopyranoside (IPTG). lac repressor encoded by lacI
   8648..8678    -  promoter       lac promoter: promoter for the E. coli lac operon
   8693..8714    -  protein_bind   CAP binding site: CAP binding activates transcription in the presence of cAMP. E. coli catabolite activator protein
   8727..8819    -  CDS            lacI (fragment): lac repressor; lacI; The lac repressor binds to the lac operator to inhibit transcription in E. coli. This inhibition can be relieved by adding lactose or isopropyl-β-D-thiogalactopyranoside (IPTG).
   9002..9590    -  rep_origin     ori: high-copy-number ColE1/pMB1/pBR322/pUC origin of replication
   9761..10621   -  CDS            AmpR: β-lactamase; bla; confers resistance to ampicillin, carbenicillin, and related antibiotics
  10622..10726   -  promoter       AmpR promoter: bla
  10785..10837   -  misc_feature   bom (fragment): basis of mobility region from pBR322
  10992..11371   +  enhancer       CMV enhancer: human cytomegalovirus immediate early enhancer
  11372..11571   +  promoter       CMV promoter: human cytomegalovirus (CMV) immediate early promoter
  11589..11769   +  LTR            5' LTR (truncated): truncated 5' long terminal repeat (LTR) from HIV-1
  11816..11941   +  misc_feature   HIV-1 Ψ: packaging signal of human immunodeficiency virus type 1
  11925..12288   +  CDS            HIV-1 gag (fragment): gag protein from human immunodeficiency virus 1; gag
  12434..12667   +  misc_feature   RRE: The Rev response element (RRE) of HIV-1 allows for Rev-dependent mRNA export from the nucleus to the cytoplasm.
  13044..13144   +  CDS            Rev (fragment): human immunodeficiency virus 1 (HIV-1) Rev protein; rev; enhances nuclear export of unspliced and incompletely spliced viral mRNAs
  13194..13311   +  misc_feature   cPPT/CTS: central polypurine tract and central termination sequence of HIV-1
>Addgene plasmid #119236 | FUW-TIE1-Cherry | addgene full sequence | sequence record 231690 | Addgene NGS Result
GGCCTCCGCGCCGGGTTTTGGCGCCTCCCGCGGGCGCCCCCCTCCTCACGGCGAGCGCTGCCACGTCAGA
CGAAGGGCGCAGCGAGCGTCCTGATCCTTCCGCCCGGACGCTCAGGACAGCGGCCCGCTGCTCATAAGAC
TCGGCCTTAGAACCCCAGTATCAGCAGAAGGACATTTTAGGACGGGACTTGGGTGACTCTAGGGCACTGG
TTTTCTTTCCAGAGAGCGGAACAGGCGAGGAAAAGTAGTCCCTTCTCGGCGATTCTGCGGAGGGATCTCC
GTGGGGCGGTGAACGCCGATGATTATATAAGGACGCGCCGGGTGTGGCACAGCTAGTTCCGTCGCAGCCG
GGATTTGGGTCGCGGTTCTTGTTTGTGGATCGCTGTGATCGTCACTTGGTGAGTAGCGGGCTGCTGGGCT
GGCCGGGGCTTTCGTGGCCGCCGGGCCGCTCGGTGGGACGGAAGCGTGTGGAGAGACCGCCAAGGGCTGT
AGTCTGGGTCCGCGAGCAAGGTTGCCCTGAACTGGGGGTTGGGGGGAGCGCAGCAAAATGGCGGCTGTTC
CCGAGTCTTGAATGGAAGACGCTTGTGAGGCGGGCTGTGAGGTCGTTGAAACAAGGTGGGGGGCATGGTG
GGCGGCAAGAACCCAAGGTCTTGAGGCCTTCGCTAATGCGGGAAAGCTCTTATTCGGGTGAGATGGGCTG
GGGCACCATCTGGGGACCCTGACGTGAAGTTTGTCACTGACTGGAGAACTCGGTTTGTCGTCTGTTGCGG
GGGCGGCAGTTATGGCGGTGCCGTTGGGCAGTGCACCCGTACCTTTGGGAGCGCGCGCCCTCGTCGTGTC
GTGACGTCACCCGTTCTGTTGGCTTATAATGCAGGGTGGGGCCACCTGCCGGTAGGTGTGCGGTAGGCTT
TTCTCCGTCGCAGGACGCAGGGTTCGGGCCTAGGGTAGGCTCTCCTGAATCGACAGGCGCCGGACCTCTG
GTGAGGGGAGGGATAAGTGAGGCGTCAGTTTCTTTGGTCGGTTTTATGTACCTATCTTCTTAAGTAGCTG
AAGCTCCGGTTTTGAACTATGCGCTCGGGGTTGGCGAGTGTGTTTTGTGAAGTTTTTTAGGCACCTTTTG
AAATGTAATCATTTGGGTCAATATGTAATTTTCAGTGTTAGACTAGTAAATTGTCCGCTAAATTCTGGCC
GTTTTTGGCTTTTTTGTTAGACGAAGCTTGGGCTGCAGGTCGACTCTAGAGCCACCATGGTCTGGCGGGT
GCCCCCTTTCTTGCTCCCCATCCTCTTCTTGGCTTCTCATGTGGGCGCGGCGGTGGACCTGACGCTGCTG
GCCAACCTGCGGCTCACGGACCCCCAGCGCTTCTTCCTGACTTGCGTGTCTGGGGAGGCCGGGGCGGGGA
GGGGCTCGGACGCCTGGGGCCCGCCCCTGCTGCTGGAGAAGGACGACCGTATCGTGCGCACCCCGCCCGG
GCCACCCCTGCGCCTGGCGCGCAACGGTTCGCACCAGGTCACGCTTCGCGGCTTCTCCAAGCCCTCGGAC
CTCGTGGGCGTCTTCTCCTGCGTGGGCGGTGCTGGGGCGCGGCGCACGCGCGTCATCTACGTGCACAACA
GCCCTGGAGCCCACCTGCTTCCAGACAAGGTCACACACACTGTGAACAAAGGTGACACCGCTGTACTTTC
TGCACGTGTGCACAAGGAGAAGCAGACAGACGTGATCTGGAAGAGCAACGGATCCTACTTCTACACCCTG
GACTGGCATGAAGCCCAGGATGGGCGGTTCCTGCTGCAGCTCCCAAATGTGCAGCCACCATCGAGCGGCA
TCTACAGTGCCACTTACCTGGAAGCCAGCCCCCTGGGCAGCGCCTTCTTTCGGCTCATCGTGCGGGGTTG
TGGGGCTGGGCGCTGGGGGCCAGGCTGTACCAAGGAGTGCCCAGGTTGCCTACATGGAGGTGTCTGCCAC
GACCATGACGGCGAATGTGTATGCCCCCCTGGCTTCACTGGCACCCGCTGTGAACAGGCCTGCAGAGAGG
GCCGTTTTGGGCAGAGCTGCCAGGAGCAGTGCCCAGGCATATCAGGCTGCCGGGGCCTCACCTTCTGCCT
CCCAGACCCCTATGGCTGCTCTTGTGGATCTGGCTGGAGAGGAAGCCAGTGCCAAGAAGCTTGTGCCCCT
GGTCATTTTGGGGCTGATTGCCGACTCCAGTGCCAGTGTCAGAATGGTGGCACTTGTGACCGGTTCAGTG
GTTGTGTCTGCCCCTCTGGGTGGCATGGAGTGCACTGTGAGAAGTCAGACCGGATCCCCCAGATCCTCAA
CATGGCCTCAGAACTGGAGTTCAACTTAGAGACGATGCCCCGGATCAACTGTGCAGCTGCAGGGAACCCC
TTCCCCGTGCGGGGCAGCATAGAGCTACGCAAGCCAGACGGCACTGTGCTCCTGTCCACCAAGGCCATTG
TGGAGCCAGAGAAGACCACAGCTGAGTTCGAGGTGCCCCGCTTGGTTCTTGCGGACAGTGGGTTCTGGGA
GTGCCGTGTGTCCACATCTGGCGGCCAAGACAGCCGGCGCTTCAAGGTCAATGTGAAAGTGCCCCCCGTG
CCCCTGGCTGCACCTCGGCTCCTGACCAAGCAGAGCCGCCAGCTTGTGGTCTCCCCGCTGGTCTCGTTCT
CTGGGGATGGACCCATCTCCACTGTCCGCCTGCACTACCGGCCCCAGGACAGTACCATGGACTGGTCGAC
CATTGTGGTGGACCCCAGTGAGAACGTGACGTTAATGAACCTGAGGCCAAAGACAGGATACAGTGTTCGT
GTGCAGCTGAGCCGGCCAGGGGAAGGAGGAGAGGGGGCCTGGGGGCCTCCCACCCTCATGACCACAGACT
GTCCTGAGCCTTTGTTGCAGCCGTGGTTGGAGGGCTGGCATGTGGAAGGCACTGACCGGCTGCGAGTGAG
CTGGTCCTTGCCCTTGGTGCCCGGGCCACTGGTGGGCGACGGTTTCCTGCTGCGCCTGTGGGACGGGACA
CGGGGGCAGGAGCGGCGGGAGAACGTCTCATCCCCCCAGGCCCGCACTGCCCTCCTGACGGGACTCACGC
CTGGCACCCACTACCAGCTGGATGTGCAGCTCTACCACTGCACCCTCCTGGGCCCGGCCTCGCCCCCTGC
ACACGTGCTTCTGCCCCCCAGTGGGCCTCCAGCCCCCCGACACCTCCACGCCCAGGCCCTCTCAGACTCC
GAGATCCAGCTGACATGGAAGCACCCGGAGGCTCTGCCTGGGCCAATATCCAAGTACGTTGTGGAGGTGC
AGGTGGCTGGGGGTGCAGGAGACCCACTGTGGATAGACGTGGACAGGCCTGAGGAGACAAGCACCATCAT
CCGTGGCCTCAACGCCAGCACGCGCTACCTCTTCCGCATGCGGGCCAGCATTCAGGGGCTCGGGGACTGG
AGCAACACAGTAGAAGAGTCCACCCTGGGCAACGGGCTGCAGGCTGAGGGCCCAGTCCAAGAGAGCCGGG
CAGCTGAAGAGGGCCTGGATCAGCAGCTGATCCTGGCGGTGGTGGGCTCCGTGTCTGCCACCTGCCTCAC
CATCCTGGCCGCCCTTTTAACCCTGGTGTGCATCCGCAGAAGCTGCCTGCATCGGAGACGCACCTTCACC
TACCAGTCAGGCTCGGGCGAGGAGACCATCCTGCAGTTCAGCTCAGGGACCTTGACACTTACCCGGCGGC
CAAAACTGCAGCCCGAGCCCCTGAGCTACCCAGTGCTAGAGTGGGAGGACATCACCTTTGAGGACCTCAT
CGGGGAGGGGAACTTCGGCCAGGTCATCCGGGCCATGATCAAGAAGGACGGGCTGAAGATGAACGCAGCC
ATCAAAATGCTGAAAGAGTATGCCTCTGAAAATGACCATCGTGACTTTGCGGGAGAACTGGAAGTTCTGT
GCAAATTGGGGCATCACCCCAACATCATCAACCTCCTGGGGGCCTGTAAGAACCGAGGTTACTTGTATAT
CGCTATTGAATATGCCCCCTACGGGAACCTGCTAGATTTTCTGCGGAAAAGCCGGGTCCTAGAGACTGAC
CCAGCTTTTGCTCGAGAGCATGGGACAGCCTCTACCCTTAGCTCCCGGCAGCTGCTGCGTTTCGCCAGTG
ATGCGGCCAATGGCATGCAGTACCTGAGTGAGAAGCAGTTCATCCACAGGGACCTGGCTGCCCGGAACGT
GCTGGTCGGAGAGAACCTAGCCTCCAAGATTGCAGACTTCGGCCTTTCTCGGGGAGAGGAGGTTTATGTG
AAGAAGACGATGGGGCGTCTCCCTGTGCGCTGGATGGCCATTGAGTCCCTGAACTACAGTGTCTATACCA
CCAAGAGTGATGTCTGGTCCTTTGGAGTCCTTCTTTGGGAGATAGTGAGCCTTGGAGGTACACCCTACTG
TGGCATGACCTGTGCCGAGCTCTATGAAAAGCTGCCCCAGGGCTACCGCATGGAGCAGCCTCGAAACTGT
GACGATGAAGTGTACGAGCTGATGCGTCAGTGCTGGCGGGACCGTCCCTATGAGCGACCCCCCTTTGCCC
AGATTGCGCTACAGCTAGGCCGCATGCTGGAAGCCAGGAAGGCCTATGTGAACATGTCGCTGTTTGAGAA
CTTCACTTACGCGGGCATTGATGCCACAGCTGAGGAGGCCGGAGGGGGAGGTTCTGGCGGAGGAGGATCG
GGTGGTGGTGGTTCAGTGAGCAAGGGCGAGGAGGATAACATGGCCATCATCAAGGAGTTCATGCGCTTCA
AGGTGCACATGGAGGGCTCCGTGAACGGCCACGAGTTCGAGATCGAGGGCGAGGGCGAGGGCCGCCCCTA
CGAGGGCACCCAGACCGCCAAGCTGAAGGTGACCAAGGGTGGCCCCCTGCCCTTCGCCTGGGACATCCTG
TCCCCTCAGTTCATGTACGGCTCCAAGGCCTACGTGAAGCACCCCGCCGACATCCCCGACTACTTGAAGC
TGTCCTTCCCCGAGGGCTTCAAGTGGGAGCGCGTGATGAACTTCGAGGACGGCGGCGTGGTGACCGTGAC
CCAGGACTCCTCCCTGCAGGACGGCGAGTTCATCTACAAGGTGAAGCTGCGCGGCACCAACTTCCCCTCC
GACGGCCCCGTAATGCAGAAGAAGACCATGGGCTGGGAGGCCTCCTCCGAGCGGATGTACCCCGAGGACG
GCGCCCTGAAGGGCGAGATCAAGCAGAGGCTGAAGCTGAAGGACGGCGGCCACTACGACGCTGAGGTCAA
GACCACCTACAAGGCCAAGAAGCCCGTGCAGCTGCCCGGCGCCTACAACGTCAACATCAAGTTGGACATC
ACCTCCCACAACGAGGACTACACCATCGTGGAACAGTACGAACGCGCCGAGGGCCGCCACTCCACCGGCG
GCATGGACGAGCTGTACAAGTAAGGCGCGCCGAATTCGATATCAAGCTTATCGATAATCAACCTCTGGAT
TACAAAATTTGTGAAAGATTGACTGGTATTCTTAACTATGTTGCTCCTTTTACGCTATGTGGATACGCTG
CTTTAATGCCTTTGTATCATGCTATTGCTTCCCGTATGGCTTTCATTTTCTCCTCCTTGTATAAATCCTG
GTTGCTGTCTCTTTATGAGGAGTTGTGGCCCGTTGTCAGGCAACGTGGCGTGGTGTGCACTGTGTTTGCT
GACGCAACCCCCACTGGTTGGGGCATTGCCACCACCTGTCAGCTCCTTTCCGGGACTTTCGCTTTCCCCC
TCCCTATTGCCACGGCGGAACTCATCGCCGCCTGCCTTGCCCGCTGCTGGACAGGGGCTCGGCTGTTGGG
CACTGACAATTCCGTGGTGTTGTCGGGGAAATCATCGTCCTTTCCTTGGCTGCTCGCCTGTGTTGCCACC
TGGATTCTGCGCGGGACGTCCTTCTGCTACGTCCCTTCGGCCCTCAATCCAGCGGACCTTCCTTCCCGCG
GCCTGCTGCCGGCTCTGCGGCCTCTTCCGCGTCTTCGCCTTCGCCCTCAGACGAGTCGGATCTCCCTTTG
GGCCGCCTCCCCGCATCGATACCGTCGACCTCGAGACCTAGAAAAACATGGAGCAATCACAAGTAGCAAT
ACAGCAGCTACCAATGCTGATTGTGCCTGGCTAGAAGCACAAGAGGAGGAGGAGGTGGGTTTTCCAGTCA
CACCTCAGGTACCTTTAAGACCAATGACTTACAAGGCAGCTGTAGATCTTAGCCACTTTTTAAAAGAAAA
GGGGGGACTGGAAGGGCTAATTCACTCCCAACGAAGACAAGATATCCTTGATCTGTGGATCTACCACACA
CAAGGCTACTTCCCTGATTGGCAGAACTACACACCAGGGCCAGGGATCAGATATCCACTGACCTTTGGAT
GGTGCTACAAGCTAGTACCAGTTGAGCAAGAGAAGGTAGAAGAAGCCAATGAAGGAGAGAACACCCGCTT
GTTACACCCTGTGAGCCTGCATGGGATGGATGACCCGGAGAGAGAAGTATTAGAGTGGAGGTTTGACAGC
CGCCTAGCATTTCATCACATGGCCCGAGAGCTGCATCCGGACTGTACTGGGTCTCTCTGGTTAGACCAGA
TCTGAGCCTGGGAGCTCTCTGGCTAACTAGGGAACCCACTGCTTAAGCCTCAATAAAGCTTGCCTTGAGT
GCTTCAAGTAGTGTGTGCCCGTCTGTTGTGTGACTCTGGTAACTAGAGATCCCTCAGACCCTTTTAGTCA
GTGTGGAAAATCTCTAGCAGGGCCCGTTTAAACCCGCTGATCAGCCTCGACTGTGCCTTCTAGTTGCCAG
CCATCTGTTGTTTGCCCCTCCCCCGTGCCTTCCTTGACCCTGGAAGGTGCCACTCCCACTGTCCTTTCCT
AATAAAATGAGGAAATTGCATCGCATTGTCTGAGTAGGTGTCATTCTATTCTGGGGGGTGGGGTGGGGCA
GGACAGCAAGGGGGAGGATTGGGAAGACAATAGCAGGCATGCTGGGGATGCGGTGGGCTCTATGGCTTCT
GAGGCGGAAAGAACCAGCTGGGGCTCTAGGGGGTATCCCC
[124 nt withheld, positions 7041-7164]
C
[91 nt withheld, positions 7166-7256]
A
[49 nt withheld, positions 7258-7306]
CCTTTGACGTTGGAGTCCACGTTCTTT
[37 nt withheld, positions 7334-7370]
ACCCTATCTCGGTCTATTCTTTTGATTTATAAGGGATTTTGCCGATTTCGGCCTATTGGTTAAAAAATGA
GCTGATTTAACAAAAATTTAACGCGAATTAATTCTGTGGAATGTGTGTCAGTTAGGGTGTGGAAAGTCCC
CAGGCTCCCCAGCAGGCAGAAGTATGCAAAGCATGCATCTCAATTAGTCAGCAACCAGGTGTGGAAAGTC
CCCAGGCTCCCCAGCAGGCAGAAGTATGCAAAGCATGCATCTCAATTAGTCAGCAACCATAGTCCCGCCC
CTAACTCCGCCCATCCCGCCCCTAACTCCGCCCAGTTCCGCCCATTCTCCGCCCCATGGCTGACTAATTT
TTTTTATTTATGCAGAGGCCGAGGCCGCCTCTGCCTCTGAGCTATTCCAGAAGTAGTGAGGAGGCTTTTT
TGGAGGCCTAGGCTTTTGCAAAAAGCTCCCGGGAGCTTGTATATCCATTTTCGGATCTGATCAGCACGTG
TTGACAATTAATCATCGGCATAGTATATCGGCATAGTATAATACGACAAGGTGAGGAACTAAACCATGGC
CAAGTTGACCAGTGCCGTTCCGGTGCTCACCGCGCGCGACGTCGCCGGAGCGGTCGAGTTCTGGACCGAC
CGGCTCGGGTTCTCCCGGGACTTCGTGGAGGACGACTTCGCCGGTGTGGTCCGGGACGACGTGACCCTGT
TCATCAGCGCGGTCCAGGACCAGGTGGTGCCGGACAACACCCTGGCCTGGGTGTGGGTGCGCGGCCTGGA
CGAGCTGTACGCCGAGTGGTCGGAGGTCGTGTCCACGAACTTCCGGGACGCCTCCGGGCCGGCCATGACC
GAGATCGGCGAGCAGCCGTGGGGGCGGGAGTTCGCCCTGCGCGACCCGGCCGGCAACTGCGTGCACTTCG
TGGCCGAGGAGCAGGACTGACACGTGCTACGAGATTTCGATTCCACCGCCGCCTTCTATGAAAGGTTGGG
CTTCGGAATCGTTTTCCGGGACGCCGGCTGGATGATCCTCCAGCGCGGGGATCTCATGCTGGAGTTCTTC
GCCCACCCCAACTTGTTTATTGCAGCTTATAATGGTTACAAATAAAGCAATAGCATCACAAATTTCACAA
ATAAAGCATTTTTTTCACTGCATTCTAGTTGTGGTTTGTCCAAACTCATCAATGTATCTTATCATGTCTG
TATACCGTCGACCTCTAGCTAGAGCTTGGCGTAATCATGGTCATAGCTGTTTCCTGTGTGAAATTGTTAT
CCGCTCACAATTCCACACAACATACGAGCCGGAAGCATAAAGTGTAAAGCCTGGGGTGCCTAATGAGTGA
GCTAACTCACATTAATTGCGTTGCGCTCACTGCCCGCTTTCCAGTCGGGAAACCTGTCGTGCCAGCTGCA
TTAATGAATCGGCCAACGCGCGGGGAGAGGCGGTTTGCGTATTGGGCGCTCTTCCGCTTCCTCGCTCACT
GACTCGCTGCGCTCGGTCGTTCGGCTGCGGCGAGCGGTATCAGCTCACTCAAAGGCGGTAATACGGTTAT
CCACAGAATCAGGGGATAACGCAGGAAAGAACATGTGAGCAAAAGGCCAGCAAAAGGCCAGGAACCGTAA
AAAGGCCGCGTTGCTGGCGTTTTTCCATAGGCTCCGCCCCCCTGACGAGCATCACAAAAATCGACGCTCA
AGTCAGAGGTGGCGAAACCCGACAGGACTATAAAGATACCAGGCGTTTCCCCCTGGAAGCTCCCTCGTGC
GCTCTCCTGTTCCGACCCTGCCGCTTACCGGATACCTGTCCGCCTTTCTCCCTTCGGGAAGCGTGGCGCT
TTCTCATAGCTCACGCTGTAGGTATCTCAGTTCGGTGTAGGTCGTTCGCTCCAAGCTGGGCTGTGTGCAC
GAACCCCCCGTTCAGCCCGACCGCTGCGCCTTATCCGGTAACTATCGTCTTGAGTCCAACCCGGTAAGAC
ACGACTTATCGCCACTGGCAGCAGCCACTGGTAACAGGATTAGCAGAGCGAGGTATGTAGGCGGTGCTAC
AGAGTTCTTGAAGTGGTGGCCTAACTACGGCTACACTAGAAGAACAGTATTTGGTATCTGCGCTCTGCTG
AAGCCAGTTACCTTCGGAAAAAGAGTTGGTAGCTCTTGATCCGGCAAACAAACCACCGCTGGTAGCGGTG
GTTTTTTTGTTTGCAAGCAGCAGATTACGCGCAGAAAAAAAGGATCTCAAGAAGATCCTTTGATCTTTTC
TACGGGGTCTGACGCTCAGTGGAACGAAAACTCACGTTAAGGGATTTTGGTCATGAGATTATCAAAAAGG
ATCTTCACCTAGATCCTTTTAAATTAAAAATGAAGTTTTAAATCAATCTAAAGTATATATGAGTAAACTT
GGTCTGACAGTTACCAATGCTTAATCAGTGAGGCACCTATCTCAGCGATCTGTCTATTTCGTTCATCCAT
AGTTGCCTGACTCCCCGTCGTGTAGATAACTACGATACGGGAGGGCTTACCATCTGGCCCCAGTGCTGCA
ATGATACCGCGAGACCCACGCTCACCGGCTCCAGATTTATCAGCAATAAACCAGCCAGCCGGAAGGGCCG
AGCGCAGAAGTGGTCCTGCAACTTTATCCGCCTCCATCCAGTCTATTAATTGTTGCCGGGAAGCTAGAGT
AAGTAGTTCGCCAGTTAATAGTTTGCGCAACGTTGTTGCCATTGCTACAGGCATCGTGGTGTCACGCTCG
TCGTTTGGTATGGCTTCATTCAGCTCCGGTTCCCAACGATCAAGGCGAGTTACATGATCCCCCATGTTGT
GCAAAAAAGCGGTTAGCTCCTTCGGTCCTCCGATCGTTGTCAGAAGTAAGTTGGCCGCAGTGTTATCACT
CATGGTTATGGCAGCACTGCATAATTCTCTTACTGTCATGCCATCCGTAAGATGCTTTTCTGTGACTGGT
GAGTACTCAACCAAGTCATTCTGAGAATAGTGTATGCGGCGACCGAGTTGCTCTTGCCCGGCGTCAATAC
GGGATAATACCGCGCCACATAGCAGAACTTTAAAAGTGCTCATCATTGGAAAACGTTCTTCGGGGCGAAA
ACTCTCAAGGATCTTACCGCTGTTGAGATCCAGTTCGATGTAACCCACTCGTGCACCCAACTGATCTTCA
GCATCTTTTACTTTCACCAGCGTTTCTGGGTGAGCAAAAACAGGAAGGCAAAATGCCGCAAAAAAGGGAA
TAAGGGCGACACGGAAATGTTGAATACTCATACTCTTCCTTTTTCAATATTATTGAAGCATTTATCAGGG
TTATTGTCTCATGAGCGGATACATATTTGAATGTATTTAGAAAAATAAACAAATAGGGGTTCCGCGCACA
TTTCCCCGAAAAGTGCCACCTGACGTCGACGGATCGGGAGATCTCCCGATCCCCTATGGTGCACTCTCAG
TACAATCTGCTCTGATGCCGCATAGTTAAGCCAGTATCTGCTCCCTGCTTGTGTGTTGGAGGTCGCTGAG
TAGTGCGCGAGCAAAATTTAAGCTACAACAAGGCAAGGCTTGACCGACAATTGCATGAAGAATCTGCTTA
GGGTTAGGCGTTTTGCGCTGCTTCGCGATGTACGGGCCAGATATACGCGTTGACATTGATTATTGACTAG
TTATTAATAGTAATCAATTACGGGGTCATTAGTTCATAGCCCATATATGGAGTTCCGCGTTACATAACTT
ACGGTAAATGGCCCGCCTGGCTGACCGCCCAACGACCCCCGCCCATTGACGTCAATAATGACGTATGTTC
CCATAGTAACGCCAATAGGGACTTTCCATTGACGTCAATGGGTGGAGTATTTACGGTAAACTGCCCACTT
GGCAGTACATCAAGTGTATCATATGCCAAGTACGCCCCCTATTGACGTCAATGACGGTAAATGGCCCGCC
TGGCATTATGCCCAGTACATGACCTTATGGGACTTTCCTACTTGGCAGTACATCTACGTATTAGTCATCG
CTATTACCATGGTGATGCGGTTTTGGCAGTACATCAATGGGCGTGGATAGCGGTTTGACTCACGGGGATT
TCCAAGTCTCCACCCCATTGACGTCAATGGGAGTTTGTTTTGGCACCAAAATCAACGGGACTTTCCAAAA
TGTCGTAACAACTCCGCCCCATTGACGCAAATGGGCGGTAGGCGTGTACGGTGGGAGGTCTATATAAGCA
GCGCGTTTTGCCTGTACTGGGTCTCTCTGGTTAGACCAGATCTGAGCCTGGGAGCTCTCTGGCTAACTAG
GGAACCCACTGCTTAAGCCTCAATAAAGCTTGCCTTGAGTGCTTCAAGTAGTGTGTGCCCGTCTGTTGTG
TGACTCTGGTAACTAGAGATCCCTCAGACCCTTTTAGTCAGTGTGGAAAATCTCTAGCAGTGGCGCCCGA
ACAGGGACTTGAAAGCGAAAGGGAAACCAGAGGAGCTCTCTCGACGCAGGACTCGGCTTGCTGAAGCGCG
CACGGCAAGAGGCGAGGGGCGGCGACTGGTGAGTACGCCAAAAATTTTGACTAGCGGAGGCTAGAAGGAG
AGAGATGGGTGCGAGAGCGTCAGTATTAAGCGGGGGAGAATTAGATCGCGATGGGAAAAAATTCGGTTAA
GGCCAGGGGGAAAGAAAAAATATAAATTAAAACATATAGTATGGGCAAGCAGGGAGCTAGAACGATTCGC
AGTTAATCCTGGCCTGTTAGAAACATCAGAAGGCTGTAGACAAATACTGGGACAGCTACAACCATCCCTT
CAGACAGGATCAGAAGAACTTAGATCATTATATAATACAGTAGCAACCCTCTATTGTGTGCATCAAAGGA
TAGAGATAAAAGACACCAAGGAAGCTTTAGACAAGATAGAGGAAGAGCAAAACAAAAGTAAGACCACCGC
ACAGCAAGCGGCCGCTGATCTTCAGACCTGGAGGAGGAGATATGAGGGACAATTGGAGAAGTGAATTATA
TAAATATAAAGTAGTAAAAATTGAACCATTAGGAGTAGCACCCACCAAGGCAAAGAGAAGAGTGGTGCAG
AGAGAAAAAAGAGCAGTGGGAATAGGAGCTTTGTTCCTTGGGTTCTTGGGAGCAGCAGGAAGCACTATGG
GCGCAGCGTCAATGACGCTGACGGTACAGGCCAGACAATTATTGTCTGGTATAGTGCAGCAGCAGAACAA
TTTGCTGAGGGCTATTGAGGCGCAACAGCATCTGTTGCAACTCACAGTCTGGGGCATCAAGCAGCTCCAG
GCAAGAATCCTGGCTGTGGAAAGATACCTAAAGGATCAACAGCTCCTGGGGATTTGGGGTTGCTCTGGAA
AACTCATTTGCACCACTGCTGTGCCTTGGAATGCTAGTTGGAGTAATAAATCTCTGGAACAGATTTGGAA
TCACACGACCTGGATGGAGTGGGACAGAGAAATTAACAATTACACAAGCTTAATACACTCCTTAATTGAA
GAATCGCAAAACCAGCAAGAAAAGAATGAACAAGAATTATTGGAATTAGATAAATGGGCAAGTTTGTGGA
ATTGGTTTAACATAACAAATTGGCTGTGGTATATAAAATTATTCATAATGATAGTAGGAGGCTTGGTAGG
TTTAAGAATAGTTTTTGCTGTACTTTCTATAGTGAATAGAGTTAGGCAGGGATATTCACCATTATCGTTT
CAGACCCACCTCCCAACCCCGAGGGGACCCGACAGGCCCGAAGGAATAGAAGAAGAAGGTGGAGAGAGAG
ACAGAGACAGATCCATTCGATTAGTGAACGGATCGGCACTGCGTGCGCCAATTCTGCAGACAAATGGCAG
TATTCATCCACAATTTTAAAAGAAAAGGGGGGATTGGGGGGTACAGTGCAGGGGAAAGAATAGTAGACAT
AATAGCAACAGACATACAAACTAAAGAATTACAAAAACAAATTACAAAAATTCAAAATTTTCGGGTTTAT
TACAGGGACAGCAGAGATCCAGTTTGGTTAATTAACCCGTGTCGGCTCCAGATCT
